Addgene plasmid #238210: pMIIS638
Purpose: Expresses native SpTasH TIGR locus. CmR
Depositing lab: Feng Zhang. Depositing organization: Broad Institute. Publication: TIGR-Tas: A family of modular RNA-guided DNA-targeting systems in prokaryotes and their viruses. Faure G, Saito M, Wilkinson ME, Quinones-Olvera N, Xu P, Flam-Shepherd D, Kim S, Reddy N, Zhu S, Evgeniou L, Koonin EV, Macrae RK, Zhang F. Science. 2025 Feb 27:eadv9789. doi: 10.1126/science.adv9789. PubMed 40014690.
Backbone
  Vector backbone: pACYC
  Vector type: Bacterial Expression
Growth in bacteria
  Bacterial resistance: Chloramphenicol, 25 μg/mL
  Growth temperature: 37°C
  Growth strain: NEB Stable
  Copy number: High Copy
Gene/Insert
  Gene/Insert name: SpTasH (alt names: hypothetical protein SLPG_00018; YP_007673700.1)
  Species: Salicola phage CGphi29
  Insert size (bp): 1919
  Cloning method: Gibson Cloning
Terms and licenses: Academic/Nonprofit Terms; Industry Terms: Not Available to Industry
How to cite: pMIIS638 was a gift from Feng Zhang (Addgene plasmid # 238210 ; http://n2t.net/addgene:238210 ; RRID:Addgene_238210)
