[The description below was written by a language model from this plasmid's Addgene catalogue record and pLannotate feature annotations shown in this document.]
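Description:
pMIIS638 is a bacterial expression plasmid built on a pACYC backbone that carries the native TIGR locus encoding SpTasH, a protein from Salicola phage CGphi29 otherwise annotated as a hypothetical protein. The insert is recorded as about 1.9 kb within a 5.6 kb plasmid and was introduced by Gibson assembly. The plasmid replicates from the p15A origin, which is compatible with ColE1-type plasmids and so allows co-maintenance with a second construct in the same E. coli cell. The catalogue lists it as high copy, although p15A is generally regarded as a low- to medium-copy origin. Selection is by chloramphenicol, through the cat gene under its own promoter. Short fragments of the tetracycline resistance gene, IS1 and an RSF origin are backbone remnants and are not expected to be functional.

The annotated expression architecture is that of a T7/lac system. A T7 promoter with an adjacent lac operator and the T7 gene 10 ribosome binding site lies on the reverse strand, with a T7 terminator positioned downstream across the plasmid's numbering origin. A lacI gene under its own promoter supplies the repressor, which would make transcription IPTG-inducible in hosts that provide T7 RNA polymerase. The automated feature table does not annotate the SpTasH coding sequence or the TIGR array, but the unannotated region between the promoter elements and the terminator is where the insert is expected to sit. Whether expression depends on the T7 promoter or on native regulatory sequences within the locus is not stated. The construct belongs to work characterising TIGR-Tas systems, a family of modular RNA-guided DNA-targeting systems in prokaryotes and their viruses. It is suited to expressing the Tas protein together with its associated guide RNA array in E. coli for functional study.
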