Features (pLannotate 1.2.2; 15 found; start..end, strand, type, name):
   1612..1634    -  RBS            RBS: efficient ribosome binding site from bacteriophage T7 gene 10 (Olins and Rangwala, 1989)
   1649..1673    -  protein_bind   lac operator: The lac repressor binds to the lac operator to inhibit transcription in E. coli. This inhibition can be relieved by adding lactose or isopropyl-β-D-thiogalactopyranoside (IPTG). lac repressor encoded by lacI
   1674..1692    -  promoter       T7 promoter: promoter for bacteriophage T7 RNA polymerase
   1695..1730    +  CDS            TcR (fragment): tetracycline efflux protein; tet; confers resistance to tetracycline
   1738..1815    +  promoter       lacI promoter: lacI
   1816..2898    +  CDS            lacI: lac repressor; lacI; The lac repressor binds to the lac operator to inhibit transcription in E. coli. This inhibition can be relieved by adding lactose or isopropyl-β-D-thiogalactopyranoside (IPTG).
   2911..2932    +  protein_bind   CAP binding site: CAP binding activates transcription in the presence of cAMP. E. coli catabolite activator protein
   2947..3011    +  CDS            TcR (fragment): tetracycline efflux protein; tet; confers resistance to tetracycline
   3123..3668    +  rep_origin     p15A ori: Plasmids containing the medium-copy-number p15A origin of replication can be propagated in E. coli cells that contain a second plasmid with the ColE1 origin.
   3756..3811    +  rep_origin     RSF ori (fragment): Plasmids containing the RSF 1030 origin of replication can be propagated in E. coli cells that contain additional plasmids with compatible origins.
   3930..4073    -  mobile_element IS1 (fragment): prokaryotic transposable element IS1
   4194..4296    +  promoter       cat promoter: promoter of the E. coli cat gene encoding chloramphenicol acetyltransferase
   4297..4953    +  CDS            cat: CAT_ECOLX - Experimental evidence at protein level: Swiss-Prot protein existence level 1. This enzyme is an effector of chloramphenicol resistance in bacteria. From Escherichia coli. This protein is used as a marker in many commonly used cloning vectors, such as pACYC184.
   5177..5224    -  terminator     T7 terminator: transcription terminator for bacteriophage T7 RNA polymerase
   5232..5249    -  CDS            SET1 (fragment): solubility-enhancement tag derived from T7 phage gene 10B
>Addgene plasmid #238210 | pMIIS638 | addgene full sequence | sequence record 472909 | Addgene NGS Result
ATATGGCTAGCTTACCTTTGATGCCTGCCTTGTCCGTAATGGCTCGCTTAATCCACCTGGTTGTCTATAG
GCTGATGGCTCGCTTCCCGCTTATGGTTGTCTTCAGGATAGTGACTCGCTTTTCGCGCTTTGGGTGTTTT
TCCAATCATGGCTCGCTTGTTCCGGTTGGTTGTCTTAGGCCGTGTGGCTCGCTTTCAATCGATGATTGTT
TTCTCCGCTTTAACTCGCTCGCGGCACTTGGTTGTCTTCTCTTGCTTGACTCGCTTCACGCGGTTGGTTG
TCTTGTGTGAATTGGCTCGCTTCGTCTCCGTGGTTGTCTTTAACGGAATGACTAAGGCGACCCGAAGGCC
GCCCGTTATTTCACCATTCCCAACCGCGCTCTTGCGGCTGGACAATGCCAGTGTGCCCCAGTTTTTCCTG
CACGTACAGCGGGCGCGTATCCAGTCCGGCAAGCTCACGGCCTACGAACCAGTAATCTGCCAGAAAGTGC
TTCATCACTGCCCGGAGCGCTGCCCCGTGCCGGTGGCTCGGCTTGGTGTCCTTCCACGCGCATTCGATCA
ACTGCCCTTGCGTGTTGCGGGACTTAGTGACCTTTTCGGATACCGCAAGCCGCTCCTTGGTCTGCTCATA
CACAGTGCGGTAAGGGCACTTGCGATTCTTAATCATGCTGTTTGCCATGTTCCATACCATGGTGCGCAGC
GTCTTGTTTCCTCCGCCCGCCTCGCCTTTGGTGTAACGGTCGTGTGAAGGCTTGTCGATCCCGATGTATG
CCCACAGCGCAGAGGCTGACTTGGCCTTTTCGAGATCAACGTACGTTTGCAAACCCGCCACAGTGATAGG
GCCAACACCAGGCACGCCCATGGCCGCCTGAGCAAGCGGGTCTTTTGCGTGCTTGATGTGCTTGGTCACT
TCCCGGTCAATCTGAGCAAGGCGCTTATTGGATGCGTCCAGCGTGTCTTGCAGGAATTGCTCGGTGCTCT
GGCGTGCGTGATCGGTCTGCCGCTGGTACGCAAGAAGCTGGTTGTTCATCTTCATCACAACCTTCATGGT
TTGCGCCCGGTCGTCCATCATGGCCTTAAGTTCTTCCAGCCATTGGTCACGCTCGCGCAAAATGCCGTGG
CGCTCCATGTGGGCTCGTGGTGTCAATACACGAGTATTGTCAGGGGTGTACGTTCCGCCTTGGAAACGCT
CGGTGATGCGATCAACGTCAACCAGCTCAGGGAGGCCGGCCAGCGGTGCGCCGGTGATTTCGCAGTGTGA
TGCTTGCTCTTTGAGTACTTGCTTGTTCATGGGTGCTACTCCCAATAAAAAAATCAGCGCCCTCGATCCG
GTAGCAGTTGGCGGGGCAAGATCCGCCTCGGATAAAGGACACTGACGTTTTTATCCTGCCTTTCAATTTG
GCCTGCTACAGCCTACGGATAACTATAATGCGTGTTTACGGGCGTGTCAAACGAAAAAAGCCCCGACCGT
AGCCGGGGCTCCCTGTTACGCCACCAATCAGCCCAGAAGCAGGCCGGTATGGCGCGGTTGTGTGACTTTG
ACGCCCCACGCAAGTCCGACCTCGTACCGCACTTTGCGATAGCCGGGATAATGGCTGCTGCCCATGGTAT
ATCTCCTTATTAAAGTTAAACAAAATTATTTCTACAGGGGAATTGTTATCCGCTCACAATTCCCCTATAG
TGAGTCGTATTAATTTCCTAATGCAGGAGTCGCATAAGGGAGAGCGTCGAGATCCCGGACACCATCGAAT
GGCGCAAAACCTTTCGCGGTATGGCATGATAGCGCCCGGAAGAGAGTCAATTCAGGGTGGTGAATGTGAA
ACCAGTAACGTTATACGATGTCGCAGAGTATGCCGGTGTCTCTTATCAGACCGTTTCCCGCGTGGTGAAC
CAGGCCAGCCACGTTTCTGCGAAAACGCGGGAAAAAGTGGAAGCGGCGATGGCGGAGCTGAATTACATTC
CCAACCGCGTGGCACAACAACTGGCGGGCAAACAGTCGTTGCTGATTGGCGTTGCCACCTCCAGTCTGGC
CCTGCACGCGCCGTCGCAAATTGTCGCGGCGATTAAATCTCGCGCCGATCAACTGGGTGCCAGCGTGGTG
GTGTCGATGGTAGAACGAAGCGGCGTCGAAGCCTGTAAAGCGGCGGTGCACAATCTTCTCGCGCAACGCG
TCAGTGGGCTGATCATTAACTATCCGCTGGATGACCAGGATGCCATTGCTGTGGAAGCTGCCTGCACTAA
TGTTCCGGCGTTATTTCTTGATGTCTCTGACCAGACACCCATCAACAGTATTATTTTCTCCCATGAAGAC
GGTACGCGACTGGGCGTGGAGCATCTGGTCGCATTGGGTCACCAGCAAATCGCGCTGTTAGCGGGCCCAT
TAAGTTCTGTCTCGGCGCGTCTGCGTCTGGCTGGCTGGCATAAATATCTCACTCGCAATCAAATTCAGCC
GATAGCGGAACGGGAAGGCGACTGGAGTGCCATGTCCGGTTTTCAACAAACCATGCAAATGCTGAATGAG
GGCATCGTTCCCACTGCGATGCTGGTTGCCAACGATCAGATGGCGCTGGGCGCAATGCGCGCCATTACCG
AGTCCGGGCTGCGCGTTGGTGCGGACATCTCGGTAGTGGGATACGACGATACCGAAGACAGCTCATGTTA
TATCCCGCCGTTAACCACCATCAAACAGGATTTTCGCCTGCTGGGGCAAACCAGCGTGGACCGCTTGCTG
CAACTCTCTCAGGGCCAGGCGGTGAAGGGCAATCAGCTGTTGCCCGTCTCACTGGTGAAAAGAAAAACCA
CCCTGGCGCCCAATACGCAAACCGCCTCTCCCCGCGCGTTGGCCGATTCATTAATGCAGCTGGCACGACA
GGTTTCCCGACTGGAAAGCGGGCAGTGAGCGCAACGCAATTAATGTAAGTTAGCTCACTCATTAGGCACC
GGGATCTCGACCGATGCCCTTGAGAGCCTTCAACCCAGTCAGCTCCTTCCGGTGGGCGCGGGGCATGACT
AACATGAGAATTACAACTTATATCGTATGGGGCTGACTTCAGGTGCTACATTTGAAGAGATAAATTGCAC
TGAAATCTAGAAATATTTTATCTGATTAATAAGATGATCTTCTTGAGATCGTTTTGGTCTGCGCGTAATC
TCTTGCTCTGAAAACGAAAAAACCGCCTTGCAGGGCGGTTTTTCGAAGGTTCTCTGAGCTACCAACTCTT
TGAACCGAGGTAACTGGCTTGGAGGAGCGCAGTCACCAAAACTTGTCCTTTCAGTTTAGCCTTAACCGGC
GCATGACTTCAAGACTAACTCCTCTAAATCAATTACCAGTGGCTGCTGCCAGTGGTGCTTTTGCATGTCT
TTCCGGGTTGGACTCAAGACGATAGTTACCGGATAAGGCGCAGCGGTCGGACTGAACGGGGGGTTCGTGC
ATACAGTCCAGCTTGGAGCGAACTGCCTACCCGGAACTGAGTGTCAGGCGTGGAATGAGACAAACGCGGC
CATAACAGCGGAATGACACCGGTAAACCGAAAGGCAGGAACAGGAGAGCGCACGAGGGAGCCGCCAGGGG
GAAACGCCTGGTATCTTTATAGTCCTGTCGGGTTTCGCCACCACTGATTTGAGCGTCAGATTTCGTGATG
CTTGTCAGGGGGGCGGAGCCTATGGAAAAACGGCTTTGCCGCGGCCCTCTCACTTCCCTGTTAAGTATCT
TCCTGGCATCTTCCAGGAAATCTCCGCCCCGTTCGTAAGCCATTTCCGCTCGCCGCAGTCGAACGACCGA
GCGTAGCGAGTCAGTGAGCGAGGAAGCGGAATATATCCTGTATCACATATTCTGCTGACGCACCGGTGCA
GCCTTTTTTCTCCTGCCACATGAAGCACTTCACTGACACCCTCATCAGTGCCAACATAGTAAGCCAGTAT
ACACTCCGCTAGCGCTGATGTCCGGCGGTGCTTTTGCCGTTACGCACCACCCCGTCAGTAGCTGAACAGG
AGGGACAGCTGATAGAAACAGAAGCCACTGGAGCACCTCAAAAACACCATCATACACTAAATCAGTAAGT
TGGCAGCATCACCCGACGCACTTTGCGCCGAATAAATACCTGTGACGGAAGATCACTTCGCAGAATAAAT
AAATCCTGGTGTCCCTGTTGATACCGGGAAGCCCTGGGCCAACTTTTGGCGAAAATGAGACGTTGATCGG
CACGTAAGAGGTTCCAACTTTCACCATAATGAAATAAGATCACTACCGGGCGTATTTTTTGAGTTATCGA
GATTTTCAGGAGCTAAGGAAGCTAAAATGGAGAAAAAAATCACTGGATATACCACCGTTGATATATCCCA
ATGGCATCGTAAAGAACATTTTGAGGCATTTCAGTCAGTTGCTCAATGTACCTATAACCAGACCGTTCAG
CTGGATATTACGGCCTTTTTAAAGACCGTAAAGAAAAATAAGCACAAGTTTTATCCGGCCTTTATTCACA
TTCTTGCCCGCCTGATGAATGCTCATCCGGAGTTCCGTATGGCAATGAAAGACGGTGAGCTGGTGATATG
GGATAGTGTTCACCCTTGTTACACCGTTTTCCATGAGCAAACTGAAACGTTTTCATCGCTCTGGAGTGAA
TACCACGACGATTTCCGGCAGTTTCTACACATATATTCGCAAGATGTGGCGTGTTACGGTGAAAACCTGG
CCTATTTCCCTAAAGGGTTTATTGAGAATATGTTTTTCGTCTCAGCCAATCCCTGGGTGAGTTTCACCAG
TTTTGATTTAAACGTGGCCAATATGGACAACTTCTTCGCCCCCGTTTTCACTATGGGCAAATATTATACG
CAAGGCGACAAGGTGCTGATGCCGCTGGCGATTCAGGTTCATCATGCCGTTTGTGATGGCTTCCATGTCG
GCAGAATGCTTAATGAATTACAACAGTACTGCGATGAGTGGCAGGGCGGGGCGTAATTTTTTTAAGGCAG
TTATTGGTGCCCTTAAACGCCTGGTTGCTACGCCTGAATAAGTGATAATAAGCGGATGAATGGCAGAAAT
TCGAAAGCAAATTCGACCCGGTCGTCGGTTCAGGGCAGGGTCGTTAAATAGCCGCTTATGTCTATTGCTG
GTTTACCGGTTTATTGACTACCGGAAGCAGTGTGACCGTGTGCTTCTCAAATGCCTGAGGTTTCAGCAAA
AAACCCCTCAAGACCCGTTTAGAGGCCCCAAGGGGTTATGCTAGTTATTGCTCAGCGGTGGCAGCAGCCT
AGTCCGCTGCGCTTACTGAGCCGTAGAATTCTGCCATTGCTCGCTGTCCTCAGTCTTGCGCTTGGGGCGG
CCCGGTGAGCGCTTGGGCTTTTCGTTGGGATCAGTCTCTCGCTTCGGGTCAAAGTCGGCTTTGTTGATGC
GCACCGTTTGGCCGTTTCGCTCAACCAGCATGGTTTCGGGGTGTTTTGGCATGGTTGCCTCCTACATTGC
CTTGGTCAATTGTACCACACGATCAGACGTAAAAAAGCCCGCTCTGTGGCGGGCTCGCTCGGAACAGTTG
GCTGCCTTGTAGAACTTGGCTCGCTTAACCGAATTGGCTGTCTTGTACC
